>Addgene plasmid #168011 | APneg-SNAP25a | addgene full sequence | sequence record 331963 | Addgene NGS Result
CGCGCAGATCAGTTGGAAGAATTTGTCCACTACGTGAAAGGCGAGATCACCAAGGTAGTCGGCAAAACGG
ATCGCTTCATGTGGCAGTAGAAAAAAGACTGCACCGGTGCGTCAGCAGAATATGTGATACAGGATATATT
CCGCTTCCTCGCTCACTGACTCGCTACGCTCGGTCGTTCGACTGCGGCGAGCGGAAATGGCTTACGAACG
GGGCGGAGATTTCCTGGAAGATGCCAGGAAGATACTTAACAGGGAAGTGAGAGGGCCGCGGCAAAGCCGT
TTTTCCATAGGCTCCGCCCCCCTGACAAGCATCACGAAATCTGACGCTCAAATCAGTGGTGGCGAAACCC
GACAGGACTATAAAGATACCAGGCGTTTCCCCCTGGCGGCTCCCTCGTGCGCTCTCCTGTTCCTGCCTTT
CGGTTTACCGGTGTCATTCCGCTGTTATGGCCGCGTTTGTCTCATTCCACGCCTGACACTCAGTTCCGGG
TAGGCAGTTCGCTCCAAGCTGGACTGTATGCACGAACCCCCCGTTCAGTCCGACCGCTGCGCCTTATCCG
GTAACTATCGTCTTGAGTCCAACCCGGAAAGACATGCAAAAGCACCACTGGCAGCAGCCACTGGTAATTG
ATTTAGAGGAGTTAGTCTTGAAGTCATGCGCCGGTTAAGGCTAAACTGAAAGGACAAGTTTTGGTGACTG
CGCTCCTCCAAGCCAGTTACCTCGGTTCAAAGAGTTGGTAGCTCAGAGAACCTTCGAAAAACCGCCCTGC
AAGGCGGTTTTTTCGTTTTCAGAGCAAGAGATTACGCGCAGACCAAAACGATCTCAAGAAGATCATCTTA
TTAAGGGGTCTGACGCTCAGTGGAACGAAAACTCACGTTAAGGGATTTTGGTCATGAGATTATCAAAAAG
GATCTTCACCTAGATCCTTTTAAATTAAAAATGAAGTTTTAAATCAATCTAAAGTATATATGAGTAAACT
TGGTCTGACAGTTACCAATGCTTAATCAGTGAGGCACCTATCTCAGCGATCTGTCTATTTCGTTCATCCA
TAGTTGCCTGACTCCCCGTCGTGTAGATAACTACGATACGGGAGGGCTTACCATCTGGCCCCAGTGCTGC
AATGATACCGCGAGACCCACGCTCACCGGCTCCAGATTTATCAGCAATAAACCAGCCAGCCGATTCGAGC
TCGCCCGGGGATCGACCAGTTGGTGATTTTGAACTTTTGCTTTGCCACGGAACGGTCTGCGTTGTCGGGA
AGATGCGTGATCTGATCCTTCAACTCAGCAAAAGTTCGATTTATTCAACAAAGCCGCCGTCCCGTCAAGT
CAGCGTAATGCTCTGCCAGTGTTACAACCAATTAACAAGAGGACATCCGGTCAAATAAAACGAAAGGCTC
AGTCGAAAGACTGGGCCTTTCGTTTTGCTGAGGAGACTTAGGGACCCTACTAATACGACTCACTATAGGG
AGAAAGAAGGAGCGACATTGCTCCGTGTATTCACTCGTTGGAATGAATACACAGTGCAGTGTTTATTCTG
TTATTTATGCCAAAAATAAAGGCCACTATCAGGCAGCTTTGTTGTTCTGTTTACCAAGTTCAGGAGGTAA
CTCATAAGAAAGACCTGCAGGTGCAGTAAAGGAAAAAAAAA
[65 nt withheld, positions 1652-1716]
CATCACCATCACCATCA
[33 nt withheld, positions 1734-1766]
C
[98 nt withheld, positions 1768-1865]
A
[305 nt withheld, positions 1867-2171]
G
[176 nt withheld, positions 2173-2348]
CCAATCGTCTGACCTGCCTCAACCTCCTGTC
[82 nt withheld, positions 2380-2461]
GCTCTGAGGGAGGCGGTTCCGGTGGTGGCTC
[36 nt withheld, positions 2493-2528]
A
[35 nt withheld, positions 2530-2564]
CCTCCCTCAATCGGTTGAATGTCGCCCTTTTGTCTTTGGCGCTGGTAAACCTTACGAGTTCAGTATCGAC
TGCGATAAGATCAACCTGTTCCGC
[50 nt withheld, positions 2659-2708]
T
[37 nt withheld, positions 2710-2746]
GAAATTTGGAAACTTTTTGCTTACATACCAACCTCCCCAATTTTCCCAAACAGAGGTAATGAAACGTTTG
GTTAAATTAGGTCGCATCTCTGAGGAGTGTGGTTTTGATACCGTATGGTTACTGGAGCATCATTTCACGG
AGTTTGGTTTGCTTGGTAACCCTTATGTCGCTGCTGCATATTTACTTGGCGCGACTAAAAAATTGAATGT
AGGAACTGCCGCTATTGTTCTTCCCACAGCCCATCCAGTACGCCAACTTGAAGATGTGAATTTATTGGAT
CAAATGTCAAAAGGACGATTTCGGTTTGGTATTTGCCGAGGGCTTTACAACAAGGACTTTCGCGTATTCG
GCACAGATATGAATAACAGTCGCGCCTTAGCGGAATGCTGGTACGGGCTGATAAAGAATGGCATGACAGA
GGGATATATGGAAGCTGATAATGAACATATCAAGTTCCATAAGGTAAAAGTAAACCCCGCGGCGTATAGC
AGAGGTGGCGCACCGGTTTATGTGGTGGCTGAATCAGCTTCGACGACTGAGTGGGCTGCTCAATTTGGCC
TACCGATGATATTAAGTTGGATTATAAATACTAACGAAAAGAAAGCACAACTTGAGCTTTATAATGAAGT
GGCTCAAGAATATGGGCACGATATTCATAATATCGACCATTGCTTATCATATATAACATCTGTAGATCAT
GACTCAATTAAAGCGAAAGAGATTTGCCGGAAATTTCTGGGGCATTGGTATGATTCTTATGTGAATGCTA
CGACTATTTTTGATGATTCAGACCAAACAAGAGGTTATGATTTCAATAAAGGGCAGTGGCGTGACTTTGT
ATTAAAAGGACATAAAGATACTAATCGCCGTATTGATTACAGTTACGAAATCAATCCCGTGGGAACGCCG
CAGGAATGTATTGACATAATTCAAAAAGACATTGATGCTACAGGAATATCAAATATTTGTTGTGGATTTG
AAGCTAATGGAACAGTAGACGAAATTATTGCTTCCATGAAGCTCTTCCAGTCTGATGTCATGCCATTTCT
TAAAGAAAAACAACGTTCGCTATTATATTATGGCGGTGGCGGTAGCGGCGGTGGCGGTAGCGGCGGTGGC
GGTAGCGGCGGTGGCGGTAGCAAATTTGGATTGTTCTTCCTTAACTTCATCAATTCAACAACTGTTCAAG
AACAGAGTATAGTTCGCATGCAGGAAATAACGGAGTATGTTGATAAGTTGAATTTTGAACAGATTTTAGT
GTATGAAAATCATTTTTCAGATAATGGTGTTGTCGGCGCTCCTCTGACTGTTTCTGGTTTTCTGCTCGGT
TTAACAGAGAAAATTAAAATTGGTTCATTAAATCACATCATTACAACTCATCATCCTGTCCGCATAGCGG
AGGAAGCTTGCTTATTGGATCAGTTAAGTGAAGGGAGATTTATTTTAGGGTTTAGTGATTGCGAAAAAAA
AGATGAAATGCATTTTTTTAATCGCCCGGTTGAATATCAACAGCAACTATTTGAAGAGTGTTATGAAATC
ATTAACGATGCTTTAACAACAGGCTATTGTAATCCAGATAACGATTTTTATAGCTTCCCTAAAATATCTG
TAAATCCCCATGCTTATACGCCAGGCGGACCTCGGAAATATGTAACAGCAACCAGTCATCATATTGTTGA
GTGGGCGGCCAAAAAAGGTATTCCTCTCATCTTTAAGTGGGATGATTCTAATGATGTTAGATATGAATAT
GCTGAAAGATATAAAGCCGTTGCGGATAAATATGACGTTGACCTATCAGAGATAGACCATCAGTTAATGA
TATTAGTTAACTATAACGAAGATAGTAATAAAGCTAAACAAGAGACGCGTGCATTTATTAGTGATTATGT
TCTTGAAATGCACCCTAATGAAAATTTCGAAAATAAACTTGAAGAAATAATTGCAGAAAACGCTGTCGGA
AATTATACGGAGTGTATAACTGCGGCTAAGTTGGCAATTGAAAAGTGTGGTGCGAAAAGTGTATTGCTGT
CCTTTGAACCAATGAATGATTTGATGAGCCAAAAAAATGTAATCAATATTGTTGATGATAATATTAAGAA
GTACCACACGGAATATACCTAAACTTAATTAACGGCACTCCTCAGCAAATATAATGACCCTCTTGATAAC
CCAAGAGGGCATTTTTTAATGCCCATGGCGTCAATTCCGATTTCCGGTATTCTAGAGCACAGCTAACACC
ACGTCGTCCCTATCTGCTGCCCTAGGTCTATGAGTGGTTGCTGGATAACTTTACGGGCATGCATAAGGCT
CGTATAATATATTCAGGGAGACCACAACGGTTTCCCTCTACAAATAATTTTGTTTAACTTTTACTAGAGT
TCCTTCCTCGAAAGGAAAAAAAAAATGGCTCGTGTACAGTTTAAACAACGTGAATCTACTGACGCAATCT
TTGTTCACTGCTCGGCTACCAAGCCAAGTCAGAATGTTGGTGTCCGTGAGATTCGCCAGTGGCACAAAGA
GCAGGGTTGGCTCGATGTGGGATACCACTTTATCATCAAGCGAGACGGTACTGTGGAGGCAGGACGAGAT
GAGATGGCTGTAGGCTCTCACGCTAAGGGTTACAACCACAACTCTATCGGCGTCTGCCTTGTTGGTGGTA
TCGACGATAAAGGTAAGTTCGACGCTAACTTTACGCCAGCCCAAATGCAATCCCTTCGCTCACTGCTTGT
CACACTGCTGGCTAAGTACGAAGGCGCTGTGCTTCGCGCCCATCATGAGGTGGCGCCGAAGGCTTCCCCT
TCGTTCGACCTTAAGCGTTGGTGGGAGAAGAACGAACTGGTCACTTCTGACCGTGGTAGCGGCGGTGGTG
CGAGTGGTGGTGCGGACATGGGTAACGAAATCGACACCCAGAACCGTCAGATCGACCGTATCATGGAAAA
AGCTGACGGCGGTAGCGCAGGCAGTGGAGCGGGCGGTAACACGATTAACATCGCTAAGAACGACTTCTCT
GACATCGAACTGGCTGCTATCCCGTTCAACACTCTGGCTGACCATTACGGTGAGCGTTTAGCTCGCGAAC
AGTTGGCCCTTGAGCATGAGTCTTACGAGATGGGTGAAGCACGCTTCCGCAAGATGTTTGAGCGTCAACT
TAAAGCTGGTGAGGTTGCGGATAACGCTGCCGCTAAGCCTCTCATCACTACCCTACTCCCTAAGATGATT
GCACGCATCAACGACTGGTTTGAGGAAGTGAAAGCTAAGCGCGGCAAGCGCCCGACAGCCTTCCAGTTCC
TGCAAGAAATCAAGCCGGAAGCCGTAGCGTACATCACCATTAAGACCACTCTGGCTTGCCTAACCAGTGC
TGACAATACAACCGTTCAGGCTGTAGCAAGCGCAATCGGTCGGGCCATTGAGGACGAGGCTCGCTTCGGT
CGTATCCGTGACCTTGAAGCTAAGCACTTCAAGAAAAACGTTGAGGAACAACTCAACAAGCGCGTAGGGC
ACGTCTACAAGAAAGCATTTATGCAAGTTGTCGAGGCTGACATGCTCTCTAAGGGTCTACTCGGTGGCGA
GGCGTGGTCTTCGTGGCATAAGGAAGACTCTATTCATGTAGGAGTACGCTGCATCGAGATGCTCATTGAG
TCAACCGGAATGGTTAGCTTACACCGCCAAAATGCTGGCGTAGTAGGTCAAGACTCTGAGACTATCGAAC
TCGCACCTGAATACGCTGAGGCTATCGCAACCCGTGCAGGTGCGCTGGCTGGCATCTCTCCGATGTTCCA
ACCTTGCGTAGTTCCTCCTAAGCCGTGGACTGGCATTACTGGTGGTGGCTATTGGGCTAACGGTCGTCGT
CCTCTGGCGCTGGTGCGTACTCACAGTAAGAAAGCACTGATGCGCTACGAAGACGTTTACATGCCTGAGG
TGTACAAAGCGATTAACATTGCGCAAAACACCGCATGGAAAATCAACAAGAAAGTCCTAGCGGTCGCCAA
CGTAATCACCAAGTGGAAGCATTGTCCGGTCGAGGACATCCCTGCGATTGAGCGTGAAGAACTCCCGATG
AAACCGGAAGACATCGACATGAATCCTGAGGCTCTCACCGCGTGGAAACGTGCTGCCGCTGCTGTGTACC
GCAAGGACAAGGCTCGCAAGTCTCGCCGTATCAGCCTTGAGTTCATGCTTGAGCAAGCCAATAAGTTTGC
TAACCATAAGGCCATCTGGTTCCCTTACAACATGGACTGGCGCGGTCGTGTTTACGCTGTGTCAATGTTC
AACCCGCAAGGTAACGATATGACCAAAGGACTGCTTACGCTGGCGAAAGGTAAACCAATCGGTAAGGAAG
GTTACTACTGGCTGAAAATCCACGGTGCAAACTGTGCGGGTGTCGATAAGGTTCCGTTCCCTGAGCGCAT
CAAGTTCATTGAGGAAAACCACGAGAACATCATGGCTTGCGCTAAGTCTCCACTGGAGAACACTTGGTGG
GCTGAGCAAGATTCTCCGTTCTGCTTCCTTGCGTTCTGCTTTGAGTACGCTGGGGTACAGCACCACGGCC
TGAGCTATAACTGCTCCCTTCCGCTGGCGTTTGACGGGTCTTGCTCTGGCATCCAGCACTTCTCCGCGAT
GCTCCGAGATGAGGTAGGTGGTCGCGCGGTTAACTTGCTTCCTAGTGAAACCGTTCAGGACATCTACGGG
ATTGTTGCTAAGAAAGTCAACGAGATTCTACAAGCAGACGCAATCAATGGGACCGATAACGAAGTAGTTA
CCGTGACCGATGAGAACACTGGTGAAATCTCTGAGAAAGTCAAGCTGGGCACTAAGGCACTGGCTGGTCA
ATGGCTGGCTTACGGTGTTACTCGCAGTGTGACTAAGCGTTCAGTCATGACGCTGGCTTACGGGTCCAAA
GAGTTCGGCTTCCGTCAACAAGTGCTGGAAGATACCATTCAGCCAGCTATTGATTCCGGCAAGGGTCTGA
TGTTCACTCAGCCGAATCAGGCTGCTGGATACATGGCTAAGCTGATTTGGGAATCTGTGAGCGTGACGGT
GGTAGCTGCGGTTGAAGCAATGAACTGGCTTAAGTCTGCTGCTAAGCTGCTGGCTGCTGAGGTCAAAGAT
AAGAAGACTGGAGAGATTCTTCGCAAGCGTTGCGCTGTGCATTGGGTAACTCCTGATGGTTTCCCTGTGT
GGCAGGAATACAAGAAGCCTATTCAGACGCGCTTGAACCTGATGTTCCTCGGTCAGTTCCGCTTACAGCC
TACCATTAACACCAACAAAGATAGCGAGATTGATGCACACAAACAGGAGTCTGGTATCGCTCCTAACTTT
GTACACAGCCAAGACGGTAGCCACCTTCGTAAGACTGTAGTGTGGGCACACGAGAAGTACGGAATCGAAT
CTTTTGCACTGATTCACGACTCCTTCGGTACCATTCCGGCTGACGCTGCGAACCTGTTCAAAGCAGTGCG
CGAAACTATGGTTGACACATATGAGTCTTGTGATGTACTGGCTGATTTCTACGACCAGTTCGCTGACCAG
TTGCACGAGTCTCAATTGGACAAAATGCCAGCACTTCCGGCTAAAGGTAACTTGAACCTCCGTGACATCT
TAGAGTCGGACTTCGCGTTCGCGTAATGGAGATTTTCAACATGCTCCCTCAATCGGTTGAATGTCGCCCT
TTTGTCTTTGGCGCTGGTAAACCATATGAA
[86 nt withheld, positions 8447-8532]
T
[63 nt withheld, positions 8534-8596]
AGAAAAAGGAAGAGTATGAGGGAAGCGGTGATCGCCGAAGTATCGACTCAACTATCAGAGGTAGTTGGCG
TCATCGAGCGCCATCTCGAACCGACGTTGCTGGCCGTACATTTGTACGGCTCCGCAGTGGATGGCGGCCT
GAAGCCACACAGTGATATTGATTTGCTGGTTACGGTGACCGTAAGGCTTGATGAAACAACGCGGCGAGCT
TTGATCAACGACCTTTTGGAAACTTCGGCTTCCCCTGGAGAGAGCGAGATTCTCCGCGCTGTAGAAGTCA
CCATTGTTGTGCACGACGACATCATTCCGTGGCGTTATCCAGCTAAGCGCGAACTGCAATTTGGAGAATG
GCAGCGCAATGACATTCTTGCAGGTATCTTCGAGCCAGCCACGATCGACATTGATCTGGCTATCTTGCTG
ACAAAAGCAAGAGAACATAGCGTTGCCTTGGTAGGTCCAGCGGCGGAGGAACTCTTTGATCCGGTTCCTG
AACAGGATCTATTTGAGGCGCTAAATGAAACCTTAACGCTATGGAACTCGCCGCCCGACTGGGCTGGCGA
TGAGCGAAATGTAGTGCTTACGTTGTCCCGCATTTGGTACAGCGCAGTAACCGGCAAAATCGCGCCGAAG
GATGTCGCTGCCGACTGGGCAATGGAGCGCCTGCCGGCCCAGTATCAGCCCGTCATACTTGAAGCTAGAC
AGGCTTATCTTGGACAAGAAGAAGATCGCTTGGCCTCG
Features (pLannotate 1.2.2; 16 found; start..end, strand, type, name):
    139..194     -  rep_origin     RSF ori (fragment): Plasmids containing the RSF 1030 origin of replication can be propagated in E. coli cells that contain additional plasmids with compatible origins.
    282..827     -  rep_origin     p15A ori: Plasmids containing the medium-copy-number p15A origin of replication can be propagated in E. coli cells that contain a second plasmid with the ColE1 origin.
    993..1182    -  CDS            bla(M) (fragment): β-lactamase lacking the signal sequence; bla(M); allows cytosolic expression of β-lactamase
   1382..1426    +  terminator     rrnB T1 terminator: transcription terminator T1 from the E. coli rrnB gene
   1451..1469    +  promoter       T7 promoter: promoter for bacteriophage T7 RNA polymerase
   1652..1716    +  CDS            M13 gene III (fragment) (sequence withheld): pIII; III; minor coat protein
   1717..1734    +  CDS            7xHis (fragment) (sequence partly withheld): 6xHis affinity tag
   1734..2493    +  CDS            M13 gene III (fragment) (sequence partly withheld): pIII; III; minor coat protein
   2745..3824    +  CDS            luxA (sequence partly withheld): LUXA1_PHOLU - Experimental evidence at protein level: Swiss-Prot protein existence level 1. Light-emitting reaction in luminous bacteria. From Photorhabdus luminescens (Xenorhabdus luminescens).
   3888..4868    +  CDS            LuxB: LuxB luciferase subunit; luxB; from the Photorhabdus luminescens bioluminescence operon
   5151..5602    +  CDS            T7 lysozyme (fragment): lysozyme from bacteriophage T7 inhibitor of T7 RNA polymerase
   5631..5693    +  CDS            snap25a (fragment): SN25A_DANRE - Also known as Snap From Danio rerio (Zebrafish) (Brachydanio rerio).
   5724..8369    +  CDS            RPOL_BPT7: Experimental evidence at protein level: Swiss-Prot protein existence level 1. Highly processive DNA-dependent RNA polymerase that catalyzes the transcription of class II and class III viral genes. Recognizes a specific promoter sequence and enters first into an 'abortive phase' where very short transcripts are synthesized and released before proceeding to the processive transcription of long RNA chains. Unwinds the double-stranded DNA to expose the coding strand for templating. Participates in the initiation of viral DNA replication presumably by making primers accessible to the DNA polymerase
   8390..8569    +  CDS            M13 gene III (fragment) (sequence partly withheld): pIII; III; minor coat protein
   8572..8596    +  CDS            M13 gene VI (fragment) (sequence withheld): pVI; VI; minor coat protein
   8612..66      +  CDS            aadA (across the origin): S3AD_ECOLX - Experimental evidence at protein level: Swiss-Prot protein existence level 1. Mediates bacterial resistance to the antibiotics streptomycin and spectinomycin. From Escherichia coli.
