[The description below was written by a language model from this plasmid's Addgene catalogue record and pLannotate feature annotations shown in this document.]
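Description:
APneg-SNAP25a is a bacterial accessory plasmid for negative selection in phage-assisted continuous evolution (PACE), deposited with work on reprogramming the substrate specificity of botulinum neurotoxin proteases. It is selected with spectinomycin, consistent with the annotated aadA gene that spans the sequence origin. The catalogue lists the backbone as SC101 and low copy, but the feature table of the 9,334-nt sequence instead detects a p15A origin (plus a short RSF ori fragment) and no SC101 replicon. The record does not resolve this discrepancy. A short β-lactamase fragment also appears and is probably a cloning remnant rather than a functional marker.

The payload has two parts. The first is the stated insert, SNAP25-T7PAP, which appears in the annotation as a continuous arrangement of T7 lysozyme, a short SNAP25 segment and T7 RNA polymerase. T7 lysozyme is a natural inhibitor of T7 RNA polymerase, so tethering it through a SNAP25-derived linker should keep the polymerase inactive until a protease cuts that linker. The promoter driving this fusion is not annotated. The second part is a reporter and selection cassette downstream of an rrnB T1 terminator, in which a T7 promoter drives an M13 gene III sequence followed by luxA and luxB. Gene III is annotated only as fragments interrupted by a His tag. This, together with the negative-selection purpose, suggests a modified, probably dominant-negative pIII, although the record does not say so.

Cleavage of the SNAP25 sequence would therefore switch on transcription of the gene III variant. This would penalise propagation of phage encoding proteases that retain this unwanted activity, while luxAB luminescence offers a readout of the same event.
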