Addgene plasmid #168011: APneg-SNAP25a
Purpose: negative selection PACE Accessory Plasmid
Depositing lab: David Liu. Depositing organization: Broad Institute. Publication: Phage-assisted evolution of botulinum neurotoxin proteases with reprogrammed specificity. Blum TR, Liu H, Packer MS, Xiong X, Lee PG, Zhang S, Richter M, Minasov G, Satchell KJF, Dong M, Liu DR. Science. 2021 Feb 19;371(6531):803-810. doi: 10.1126/science.abf5972. PubMed 33602850.
Backbone
  Vector backbone: SC101
  Backbone manufacturer: David Liu Lab
  Vector type: Bacterial Expression
Growth in bacteria
  Bacterial resistance: Spectinomycin, 50 μg/mL
  Growth temperature: 37°C
  Growth strain: DH5alpha
  Copy number: Low Copy
Gene/Insert
  Gene/Insert name: SNAP25-T7PAP
  Species: Synthetic
  Cloning method: Ligation Independent Cloning
Terms and licenses: Academic/Nonprofit Terms; Industry Terms: Not Available to Industry
Depositor comments: Additional insert: gIII/luxAB
How to cite: APneg-SNAP25a was a gift from David Liu (Addgene plasmid # 168011 ; http://n2t.net/addgene:168011 ; RRID:Addgene_168011)
